Addgene plasmid #214467: pHelper_TS_V2_ampR
Purpose: Helper plasmid for ORBIT in E. coli. Expresses RecT for oligo recombineering and Bxb-1 for pInt incorporation. Includes temperature sensitive origin for plasmid curing.
Depositing lab: Scott Saunders. Depositing organization: University of Texas Southwestern Medical Center. Publication: ORBIT for E. coli: Kilobase-scale oligonucleotide recombineering at high throughput and high efficiency. Saunders SH, Ahmed AM. bioRxiv 2023 10.1101/2023.06.28.546561.
Backbone
  Vector backbone: pKD46
  Vector type: Synthetic Biology
Growth in bacteria
  Bacterial resistance: Ampicillin, 100 μg/mL
  Growth temperature: 30°C
  Growth strain: DH5alpha
  Growth instructions: Plasmid has temperature sensitive replication and is lost at 37°C or 42°C. It must be grown at 30°C to replicate.
  Copy number: Low Copy
Gene/Insert
  Gene/Insert name: CspRecT / Bxb-1
  Species: Synthetic
  Promoter: XylS / AraC
  Cloning method: Gibson Cloning
  Sequencing primers: 5′ NA; 3′ NA
Resource information
  A portion of this plasmid was derived from a plasmid made by: George Church (Addgene plasmid # 138474: pORTMAGE-Ec1), Kenan Murphy (Addgene plasmid # 108320: pKM461), and Coli Genetic Stock Center (CGSC #7739: pKD46).
Terms and licenses: Academic/Nonprofit Terms; Industry Terms: Not Available to Industry
How to cite: pHelper_TS_V2_ampR was a gift from Scott Saunders (Addgene plasmid # 214467 ; http://n2t.net/addgene:214467 ; RRID:Addgene_214467)
