[The description below was written by a language model from this plasmid's Addgene catalogue record and pLannotate feature annotations shown in this document.]
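Description:
pHelper_TS_V2_ampR is a low-copy E. coli helper plasmid built on the pKD46 backbone for the ORBIT genome-engineering method, in which a targeting oligonucleotide is recombineered into the chromosome and a non-replicating integrating plasmid (pInt) is then captured at the site it installs. It replicates from the pSC101 origin together with the temperature-sensitive Rep101 (A56V) replication protein, so it is maintained only at a permissive low temperature and is lost at higher temperatures, which lets the helper be cured once editing is complete. Selection is by ampicillin through the β-lactamase gene and its bla promoter.

The payload consists of two separately inducible functions. According to the catalogue entry, CspRecT, a single-strand annealing protein that promotes oligo recombineering, and the Bxb-1 serine integrase, which catalyses site-specific insertion of pInt, are expressed under XylS- and AraC-based control. The feature table agrees with this layout. It shows the XylS regulator and a Pm promoter (activated by m-toluate or benzoate), followed by an unannotated stretch ending at a lambda t0 terminator. Next comes an araBAD promoter fragment, followed by a second unannotated stretch ending at the rrnB T1 terminator, with araC encoded elsewhere on the plasmid. The two coding sequences themselves were not recognised by the annotation software, so assigning RecT to the Pm unit and Bxb-1 to the arabinose-inducible unit is an inference from gap positions and sizes, not something the record states. Small fragments of a chloramphenicol resistance gene, a pUC multiple cloning site and lacZα are probably remnants of the parental plasmids used in the Gibson assembly, which the record names as pORTMAGE-Ec1, pKM461 and pKD46.
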