Features (pLannotate 1.2.2; 17 found; start..end, strand, type, name):
      1..951     -  CDS            Rep101(Ts): temperature-sensitive version of the RepA protein needed for replication with the pSC101 origin (Armstrong et al., 1984); rep101 encoding an A56V mutation
    999..1221    -  rep_origin     pSC101 ori: low-copy replication origin that requires the Rep101 protein
   1700..1727    +  terminator     rrnB T2 terminator: transcription terminator T2 from the E. coli rrnB gene
   1750..2610    -  CDS            AmpR: β-lactamase; bla; confers resistance to ampicillin, carbenicillin, and related antibiotics
   2611..2715    -  promoter       AmpR promoter: bla
   2809..2870    -  promoter       AmpR promoter (fragment): bla
   2970..3845    -  CDS            araC: ARAC_ECOLI - Experimental evidence at protein level: Swiss-Prot protein existence level 1. Transcription factor that regulates the expression of several genes involved in the transport and metabolism of L-arabinose (PubMed:4362626, PubMed:328165, PubMed:6251457, PubMed:2962192, PubMed:6319708, PubMed:2231717, PubMed:1447222). Functions both as a positive and a negative regulator (PubMed:328165, PubMed:6251457). In the presence of arabinose, activates the expression of the araBAD, araE, araFGH and araJ promoters (PubMed:4362626, PubMed:328165, PubMed:6251457, PubMed:2962192, PubMed:6319708, Pub
   3872..4065    +  promoter       araBAD promoter (fragment): araBAD; promoter of the L-arabinose operon of E. coli; the araC regulatory gene is transcribed in the opposite direction (Guzman et al., 1995)
   4066..5031    -  CDS            XylS: XylS regulator encoded by the Pseudomonas putida TOL plasmid pWWO; xylS; stimulates transcription from the Pm promoter in the presence of aromatic compounds such as m-toluate or benzoate
   5292..5697    +  CDS            CmR (fragment): chloramphenicol acetyltransferase; cat; confers resistance to chloramphenicol
   5659..5919    -  CDS            YPRA_ECOLX (fragment): Protein predicted: Swiss-Prot protein existence level 4. From Escherichia coli.
   5931..6011    +  promoter       Pm promoter: The bacterial Pm promoter is activated by XylS in the presence of benzoate or m-toluate (Marqués et al., 1999).
   6897..6932    +  misc_feature   MCS (fragment): pUC18/19 multiple cloning site
   6940..6964    +  CDS            lacZα (fragment): LacZα fragment of β-galactosidase; lacZ fragment
   6975..7069    +  terminator     lambda t0 terminator: transcription terminator from phage lambda
   7070..7149    +  promoter       araBAD promoter (fragment): araBAD; promoter of the L-arabinose operon of E. coli; the araC regulatory gene is transcribed in the opposite direction (Guzman et al., 1995)
   8729..8775    +  terminator     rrnB T1 terminator: transcription terminator T1 from the E. coli rrnB gene
>Addgene plasmid #214467 | pHelper_TS_V2_ampR | addgene full sequence | sequence record 429338 | Addgene NGS Result
TCAGATCCTTCCGTATTTAGCCAGTATGTTCTCTAGTGTGGTTCGTTGTTTTTGCGTGAGCCATGAGAAC
GAACCATTGAGATCATACTTACTTTGCATGTCACTCAAAAATTTTGCCTCAAAACTGGTGAGCTGAATTT
TTGCAGTTAAAGCATCGTGTAGTGTTTTTCTTAGTCCGTTATGTAGGTAGGAATCTGATGTAATGGTTGT
TGGTATTTTGTCACCATTCATTTTTATCTGGTTGTTCTCAAGTTCGGTTACGAGATCCATTTGTCTATCT
AGTTCAACTTGGAAAATCAACGTATCAGTCGGGCGGCCTCGCTTATCAACCACCAATTTCATATTGCTGT
AAGTGTTTAAATCTTTACTTATTGGTTTCAAAACCCATTGGTTAAGCCTTTTAAACTCATGGTAGTTATT
TTCAAGCATTAACATGAACTTAAATTCATCAAGGCTAATCTCTATATTTGCCTTGTGAGTTTTCTTTTGT
GTTAGTTCTTTTAATAACCACTCATAAATCCTCATAGAGTATTTGTTTTCAAAAGACTTAACATGTTCCA
GATTATATTTTATGAATTTTTTTAACTGGAAAAGATAAGGCAATATCTCTTCACTAAAAACTAATTCTAA
TTTTTCGCTTGAGAACTTGGCATAGTTTGTCCACTGGAAAATCTCAAAGCCTTTAACCAAAGGATTCCTG
ATTTCCACAGTTCTCGTCATCAGCTCTCTGGTTGCTTTAGCTAATACACCATAAGCATTTTCCCTACTGA
TGTTCATCATCTGAACGTATTGGTTATAAGTGAACGATACCGTCCGTTCTTTCCTTGTAGGGTTTTCAAT
CGTGGGGTTGAGTAGTGCCACACAGCATAAAATTAGCTTGGTTTCATGCTCCGTTAAGTCATAGCGACTA
ATCGCTAGTTCATTTGCTTTGAAAACAACTAATTCAGACATACATCTCAATTGGTCTAGGTGATTTTAAT
CACTATACCAATTGAGATGGGCTAGTCAATGATAATTACTAGTCCTTTTCCTTTGAGTTGTGGGTATCTG
TAAATTCTGCTAGACCTTTGCTGGAAAACTTGTAAATTCTGCTAGACCCTCTGTAAATTCCGCTAGACCT
TTGTGTGTTTTTTTTGTTTATATTCAAGTGGTTATAATTTATAGAATAAAGAAAGAATAAAAAAAGATAA
AAAGAATAGATCCCAGCCCTGTGTATAACTCACTACTTTAGTCAGTTCCGCAGTATTACAAAAGGATGTC
GCAAACGCTGTTTGCTCCTCTACAAAACAGACCTTAAAACCCTAAAGGCTTAAGTAGCACCCTCGCAAGC
TCGGTTGCGGCCGCAATCGGGCAAATCGCTGAATATTCCTTTTGTCTCCGACCATCAGGCACCTGAGTCG
CTGTCTTTTTCGTGACATTCAGTTCGCTGCGCTCACGGCTCTGGCAGTGAATGGGGGTAAATGGCACTAC
AGGCGCCTTTTATGGATTCATGCAAGGAAACTACCCATAATACAAGAAAAGCCCGTCACGGGCTTCTCAG
GGCGTTTTATGGCGGGTCTGCTATGTGGTGCTATCTGACTTTTTGCTGTTCAGCAGTTCCTGCCCTCTGA
TTTTCCAGTCTGACCACTTCGGATTATCCCGTGACAGGTCATTCAGACTGGCTAATGCACCCAGTAAGGC
AGCGGTATCATCAACAAGCAGAAGGCCATCCTGACGGATGGCCTTTTATGAGTAAACTTGGTCTGACAGT
TACCAATGCTTAATCAGTGAGGCACCTATCTCAGCGATCTGTCTATTTCGTTCATCCATAGTTGCCTGAC
TCCCCGTCGTGTAGATAACTACGATACGGGAGGGCTTACCATCTGGCCCCAGTGCTGCAATGATACCGCG
AGACCCACGCTCACCGGCTCCAGATTTATCAGCAATAAACCAGCCAGCCGGAAGGGCCGAGCGCAGAAGT
GGTCCTGCAACTTTATCCGCCTCCATCCAGTCTATTAATTGTTGCCGGGAAGCTAGAGTAAGTAGTTCGC
CAGTTAATAGTTTGCGCAACGTTGTTGCCATTGCTGCAGGCATCGTGGTGTCACGCTCGTCGTTTGGTAT
GGCTTCATTCAGCTCCGGTTCCCAACGATCAAGGCGAGTTACATGATCCCCCATGTTGTGCAAAAAAGCG
GTTAGCTCCTTCGGTCCTCCGATCGTTGTCAGAAGTAAGTTGGCCGCAGTGTTATCACTCATGGTTATGG
CAGCACTGCATAATTCTCTTACTGTCATGCCATCCGTAAGATGCTTTTCTGTGACTGGTGAGTACTCAAC
CAAGTCATTCTGAGAATAGTGTATGCGGCGACCGAGTTGCTCTTGCCCGGCGTCAACACGGGATAATACC
GCGCCACATAGCAGAACTTTAAAAGTGCTCATCATTGGAAAACGTTCTTCGGGGCGAAAACTCTCAAGGA
TCTTACCGCTGTTGAGATCCAGTTCGATGTAACCCACTCGTGCACCCAACTGATCTTCAGCATCTTTTAC
TTTCACCAGCGTTTCTGGGTGAGCAAAAACAGGAAGGCAAAATGCCGCAAAAAAGGGAATAAGGGCGACA
CGGAAATGTTGAATACTCATACTCTTCCTTTTTCAATATTATTGAAGCATTTATCAGGGTTATTGTCTCA
TGAGCGGATACATATTTGAATGTATTTAGAAAAATAAACAAATAGGGGTTCCGCGCACATTTCCCCGAAA
AGTGCCACCTGACGTCTAAGAAACCATTATTATCATGACATTAACCTATAAAAATAGGCGTATCACGAGG
CCCTTTCGTGTCTCATGAGCGGATACATATTTGAATGTATTTAGAAAAATAAACAAATAGGGGTTCCGCG
CACATTTCCCCGAAAAGTGGGTAATAACTGATATAATTAAATTGAAGCTCTAATTTGTGAGTTTAGTATA
CATGCATTTACTTATAATACAGTTTTTTATGACAACTTGACGGCTACATCATTCACTTTTTCTTCACAAC
CGGCACGGAACTCGCTCGGGCTGGCCCCGGTGCATTTTTTAAATACCCGCGAGAAGTAGAGTTGATCGTC
AAAACCAACATTGCGACCGACGGTGGCGATAGGCATCCGGGTGGTGCTCAAAAGCAGCTTCGCCTGGCTG
ATACGTTGGTCCTCGCGCCAGCTTAAGACGCTAATCCCTAACTGCTGGCGGAAAAGATGTGACAGACGCG
ACGGCGACAAGCAAACATGCTGTGCGACGCTGGCGATATCAAAATTGCTGTCTGCCAGGTGATCGCTGAT
GTACTGACAAGCCTCGCGTACCCGATTATCCATCGGTGGATGGAGCGACTCGTTAATCGCTTCCATGCGC
CGCAGTAACAATTGCTCAAGCAGATTTATCGCCAGCAGCTCCGAATAGCGCCCTTCCCCTTGCCCGGCGT
TAATGATTTGCCCAAACAGGTCGCTGAAATGCGGCTGGTGCGCTTCATCCGGGCGAAAGAACCCCGTATT
GGCAAATATTGACGGCCAGTTAAGCCATTCATGCCAGTAGGCGCGCGGACGAAAGTAAACCCACTGGTGA
TACCATTCGCGAGCCTCCGGATGACGACCGTAGTGATGAATCTCTCCTGGCGGGAACAGCAAAATATCAC
CCGGTCGGCAAACAAATTCTCGTCCCTGATTTTTCACCACCCCCTGACCGCGAATGGTGAGATTGAGAAT
ATAACCTTTCATTCCCAGCGGTCGGTCGATAAAAAAATCGAGATAACCGTTGGCCTCAATCGGCGTTAAA
CCCGCCACCAGATGGGCATTAAACGAGTATCCCGGCAGCAGGGGATCATTTTGCGCTTCAGCCATACTTT
TCATACTCCCGCCATTCAGAGAAGAAACCAATTGTCCATATTGCATCAGACATTGCCGTCACTGCGTCTT
TTACTGGCTCTTCTCGCTAACCAAACCGGTAACCCCGCTTATTAAAAGCATTCTGTAACAAAGCGGGACC
AAAGCCATGACAAAAACGCGTAACAAAAGTGTCTATAATCACGGCAGAAAAGTCCACATTGATTATTTGC
ACGGCTCAAGCCACTTCCTTTTTGCATTGACGCAGGGTGTCGGAAGGCAACTCGCCGAACGCGCTCCTAT
AGTTTTCAGCGAAGCGTCCCAAATGTAAGAAGCCGTAGTCTAGGGCTATCTCAGTTATACTACGCACATT
GGCACTGGGATCGTTCAAGCAGGCGCGGATGCTTTCGAGCTTGCGGTTGCGGATGTAGTTCTTCGGCGTG
GTGCCGGCGTGCTTCTCGAACAAATTGTAGAGCGAGCGTGGACTCATCATCGCCAGCTCCGCTAACCGCT
CAAGGCTGATATTCCGTTTGAGATTCTCCTCAATGAATTGAACGACTCGCTCGAAAGACGGGTTACCTTT
GCTGAAAATTTCACGGCTGACATTGCTGCCCAGCATTTCGAGCAGCTTGGAAGCGATGATCCCCGCATAG
TGCTCTTGGACCCGAGGCATCGACTTTGTATGTTCCGCTTCGTCACAAACTAACCCGAGTAGATTGATAA
AGCCATCGAGTTGCTGGAGATTGTGTCGCGCGGCGAAACGGATACCCTCCCTCGGCTTGTGCCAATTGTT
GTCACTGCACGCCCGATCAAGGACCACTGAGGGCAATTTAACGATAAATTTCTCGCAATCTTCTGAATAG
GTCAGGTCGGCTTGGTCATCCGGATTGAGCAGCAATAGTTCGCCCGGCGCAAAATAGTGCTCCTGGCCAT
GGCCACGCCACAGGCAATGGCCTTTGAGTATTATTTGCAGATGATAACAGGTCTCTAATCCAGGCGAGAT
TACCCTCACGCTACCGCCGTAGCTGATTCGACACAGATCGAGGCATCCGAAGATTCTGTGGTGCAGCCTG
CCTGCCGGGCGCCCGCCCTTGGGCAGGCGAATAGAGTGCGTACCGACATACTGGTTAACATAATCGGAGA
CTGCATAGGGCTCGGCGTGGACGAAGATCTGACTTTTCTCGTTCAATAAGCAAAAATCCATAGTTCACGG
TTCTCTTATTTTAATGTGGGCTGCTTGGTGTGATGTAGAAAGGCGCCAAGTCGATGAAAATGCATCTCGA
CGTGATGCGTATACGGGTTACCCCCATTGCCACGTTGCGCCATCCTTTTTGCAATCAGTGACCACTTTTC
CAAGCAAAAATAACGCCAAGCAGAACGAAGACGTTCTTTTTAAGAAGCGAGAACACCAGAAGTTCGTGCT
GTCGGGGCATGGGGCGACGAATTGGCGGATAAAGGGGATCTGCTGGATATTACGGCCTTTTTAAAGACCG
TAAAGAAAAATAAGCACAAGTTTTATCCGGCCTTTATTCACATTCTTGCCCGCCTGATGAATGCTCATCC
GTAATTACGTATGGCAATGAAAGACGGTGAGCTGGTGATATGGGATAGTGTTCACCCTTGTTACACCGTT
TTCCATGAGCAAACTGAAACGTTTTCATCGCTCTGGAGTGAATACCACGACGATTTCCGGCAGTTTCTAC
ACATATATTCGCAAGATGTGGCGTGTTACGGTGAAAACCTGGCCTATTTCCCTAAAGGGTTTATTGAGAA
TATGTTTTTCGTCTCAGCCAATCCCTGGGTGAGTTTCACCAGTTTTGATTTAAACGTGGCCAATATGGAC
AACTTCTTCGCCCCCGTTTTCACCATGCATGGGAATTAGCTTGATCTGACCAACGACCGGTAGCGGAGCT
ATCCAACGGCGGTATACCAGGAAAACACACAGCAGGTACATCAGAACAGTACCATGACTGAAGAACAAAT
AGTTTTTTCCTGATCCATAAAGCAGAACGGCCTGCTCCATGACAAATCTGGCTCCCCAACTAATGCCCCA
TGCAGCCAGCATAACCAGCATAAAGTGCAGTGTCCGGTTTGATAGGGATAAGTCCAGCCTTGCAAGAAGC
GGATACAGGAGTGCAAAAAATGGCTATCTCTAGTAAGGCCTACCCCTTAGGCTTTATGCAACAGAAACAA
TAATAATGGAGTCATGACCATGCCTAGGCCGCGGGCCGCGCGAATTCAGAAGGAGAATATACCATGAACC
AAATCGTGAAGTTCACTGACGACTCTGGCCTGGCGGTTCAAGTTACTCCAGACGATGTTCGCCGTTATAT
CTGTGAGAACGCTACTGAAAAAGAGGTGGGCCTCTTTCTGCAACTCTGTCAGACTCAACGTCTGAATCCG
TTTGTGAAAGACGCTTACCTGGTGAAATACGGCGGTGCTCCAGCTTCTATGATTACTTCCTATCAAGTTT
TTAACCGTCGCGCGTGTCGTGATGCTAACTATGATGGTATCAAATCTGGTGTGGTTGTTCTGCGTGACGG
TGATGTTGTGCATAAACGTGGTGCTGCGTGCTACAAAAAGGCGGGTGAGGAGCTCATCGGTGGTTGGGCG
GAAGTTCGCTTTAAGGATGGCCGCGAGACTGCGTATGCTGAGGTGGCGCTCGACGACTATTCCACCGGCA
AATCTAATTGGGCGAAAATGCCGGGTGTTATGATCGAAAAATGCGCGAAGGCTGCTGCTTGGCGCCTCGC
GTTCCCGGACACTTTTCAGGGCATGTACGCTGCGGAGGAAATGGATCAAGCGCAACAGCCAGAACAGGTG
CGCGCTCAGGCGGAGCAACCAGTGGATCTCCAGCCAATCCGCGAACTCTTCAAGCCATATTGCGAACACT
TCGGCATCACTCCGGCTGAGGGTATGACTGCTGTTTGTGGTGCGGTGGGCGCTGAAGGCATGCACTCTAT
GACCGAGCAGCAAGCTCGCCGTGCTCGCGCTTGGATGGAGGAAGAAATGGCTGCGCCAGCTGTGGAAGCG
GAGTATGAGGTTGTTGACGAGGGCGAGGTGTTTTAAGGATCCTCTAGAGTCGACCTGCAGGCATGCAAGC
TTGCGGCCGCGTCGTGACTGGGAAAACCCTGGCGACTAGTCTTGGACTCCTGTTGATAGATCCAGTAATG
ACCTCAGAACTCCATCTGGATTTGTTCAGAACGCTCGGTTGCCGCCGGGCGTTTTTTATTGGTGAGAATC
TATGCCATAGCATTTTTATCCATAAGATTAGCGGATCCTACCTGACGCTTTTTATCGCAACTCTCTACTG
TTTCTCCATACCCGTTTTTTTGGGAATTCGAGCTCTAAGGAGGAAAAACAT
[1500 nt withheld, positions 7192-8691]
TAGGTTAACAACTAGCGTACGATCGACTGCCAGGCATCAAATAAAACGAAAGGCTCAGTCGAAAGACTGG
GCCTTTCGTTTTATGCCATCATGGCCGCGGGACGTCGGGGGGGGGGGGAAAGCCACGTTGTGTCTCAAAA
TCTCTGATGTTACATTGCACAAGAAGAACC
